>Addgene plasmid #203036 | Salsa-BC195-P3A3 | addgene full sequence | sequence record 421386 | Addgene NGS Result
AGCGCCCAATACGCAAACCGCCTCTCCCCGCGCGTTGGCCGATTCATTAATGCAGTCGAGGGATCTCCAT
AAGAGAAGAGGGACAGCTATGACTGGGAGTAGTCAGGAGAGGAGGAAAAATCTGGCTAGTAAAACATGTA
AGGAAAATTTTAGGGATGTTAAAGAAAAAAATAACACAAAACAAAATATAAAAAAAATCTAACCTCAAGT
CAAGGCTTTTCTATGGAATAAGGAATGGACAGCAGGGGGCTGTTTCATATACTGATGACCTCTTTATAGC
CAACCTTTGTTCATGGCAGCCAGCATATGGGCATATGTTGCCAAACTCTAAACCAAATACTCATTCTGAT
GTTTTAAATGATTTGCCCTCCCATATGTCCTTCCGAGTGAGAGACACAAAAAATTCCAACACACTATTGC
AATGAAAATAAATTTCCTTTATTAGCCAGAAGTCAGATGCTCAAGGGGCTTCATGATGTCCCCATAATTT
TTGGCAGAGGGAAAAAGATCGATCTCAGTGGTATTTGTGAGCCAGGGCATTGGCCACACCAGCCACCACC
TTCTGATAGGCAGCCTGCACCTGAGGAGTGAATTCTTTGCCAAAATGATGAGACAGCACAACAACCAGCA
CGTTGCCCAGGAGCTGTAGGAAAGAGAAGAAGGCATGAACATGGTTAGCAGAGGGGCCCGGTTTGGACTC
AGAGTATTTTATCCTCATCTCAAACAGTGTATATCATTGTAACCATAAAGAGAAAGGCAGGATGATGACC
AGGGTGTAGTTGTTTCTACCAATAAGAATATTTCCACGCCAGCCAGAATTTATATGCAGAAATATTCTAC
CTTATCATTTAATTATAACAATTGTTCTCTAAAACTGTGCTGAAGTACAATATAATATACCCTGATTGCC
TTGAAAAAAAAGTGATTAGAGAAAGTACTTACAATCTGACAAATAAACAAAAGTGAATTTAAAAATTCGT
TACAAATGCAAGCTAAAGTTTAACGAAAAAGTTACAGAAAATGAAAAGAAAATAAGAGGAGACAATGGTT
GTCAACAGAGTAGAAAGTGAAAGAAACAAAATTATCATGAGGGTCCATGGTGATACAAGGGACATCTTCC
CATTCTAAACAACACCCTGAAAACTTTGCCCCCTCCATATAACATGAATTTTACAATAGCGAAAAAGAAA
GAACAATCAAGGGTCCCCAAACTCACCCTGAAGTTCTCAGCTCTAGAGATATCGTCGAGGCCGCGCTAGC
GTTTAAACTGTCGACCTTAATTAAGAGATCTGCTCGAGGCGCGTCAGCTGACTAGAGGATCCCCGGGTAC
CGAGCTCGAATTCGGGGCCGCGGAGGCTGGATCGGTCCCGGTGTCTTCTATGGAGGTCAAAACAGCGTGG
ATGGCGTCTCCAGGCGATCTGACGGTTCACTAAACGAGCTCTGCTTATATAGGCCTCCCACCGTACACGC
CTACCTCGACCCGGGTACCGAGCTCGACTTTCACTTTTCTCTATCACTGATAGGGAGTGGTAAACTCGAC
TTTCACTTTTCTCTATCACTGATAGGGAGTGGTAAACTCGACTTTCACTTTTCTCTATCACTGATAGGGA
GTGGTAAACTCGACTTTCACTTTTCTCTATCACTGATAGGGAGTGGTAAACTCGACTTTCACTTTTCTCT
ATCACTGATAGGGAGTGGTAAACTCGACCTATATAAGCAGAGCTCGTTTAGTGAACCGTCAGATCGCCTG
GAGACGCCATCCACGCTGTTTTGACCTCCATAGAAGACACCGGGACCGATCCAGCCTCCGCGGCCCCGAA
TTCCTGCAGCGGCCGCTCTAGAACTAGTGGATCCCCGCGGATGGTGAGCAAGGGCGAGGAGCTGTTCACC
GGGGTGGTGCCCATCCTGGTCGAGCTGGACGGCGACGTAAACGGCCACAAGTTCAGCGTGTCCGGCGAGG
GCGAGGGCGATGCCACCTACGGCAAGCTGACCCTGAAGTTCATCTGCACCACCGGCAAGCTGCCCGTGCC
CTGGCCCACCCTCGTGACCACCCTGACCTACGGCGTGCAGTGCTTCAGCCGCTACCCCGACCACATGAAG
CAGCACGACTTCTTCAAGTCCGCCATGCCCGAAGGCTACGTCCAGGAGCGCACCATCTTCTTCAAGGACG
ACGGCAACTACAAGACCCGCGCCGAGGTGAAGTTCGAGGGCGACACCCTGGTGAACCGCATCGAGCTGAA
GGGCATCGACTTCAAGGAGGACGGCAACATCCTGGGGCACAAGCTGGAGTACAACTACAACAGCCACAAC
GTCTATATCATGGCCGACAAGCAGAAGAACGGCATCAAGGTGAACTTCAAGATCCGCCACAACATCGAGG
ACGGCAGCGTGCAGCTCGCCGACCACTACCAGCAGAACACCCCCATCGGCGACGGCCCCGTGCTGCTGCC
CGACAACCACTACCTGAGCACCCAGTCCGCCCTGAGCAAAGACCCCAACGAGAAGCGCGATCACATGGTC
CTGCTGGAGTTCGTGACCGCCGCCGGGATCACTCTCGGCATGGACGAGCTGTACAAGTAACGCATGGGCC
GAATTCGATATCAAGCTTGTCGACCTAGTTCTAGAGGATCCAGACATGATAAGATACATTGATGAGTTTG
GACAAACCACAACTAGAATGCAGTGAAAAAAATGCTTTATTTGTGAAATTTGTGATGCTATTGCTTTATT
TGTAACCATTATAAGCTGCAATAAACAAGTTAACAACAACAATTGCATTCATTTTATGTTTCAGGTTCAG
GGGGAGGTGTGGGAGGTTTTTTAAAGCAAGTAAAACCTCTACAAATGTGGTATGGCTGATTATGATCCTG
CAAGCCTCGTCGTCCTGGCCGGACCACGCTATCTGTGCAAGGTCCCCGGCCCCGGACGCGCGCTCCATGA
GCAGAGCGCCCGCCGCCGAGGCGAAGACTCGGGCGGCGCCCTGCCCGTCCCACCAGGTCAACAGGCGGTA
ACCGGCCTCTTCATCGGGAATGCGCGCGACCTTCAGCATCGCCGGCATGTCCCCCTGGCGGACGGGAAGT
ATCCAGCTCGACCAAGCTGGCCGCGTCGAGTGAAGACGAAAGGGCCTCGTGATACGCCTATTTTTATAGG
TTAATGTCATGATAATAATGGTTTCTTAGACGTCAGGTGGCACTTTTCGGGGAAATGTGCGCGGAACCCC
TATTTGTTTATTTTTCTAAATACATTCAAATATGTATCCGCTCATGAGACAATAACCCTGATAAATGCTT
CAATAATATTGAAAAAGGAAGAGTATGAGTATTCAACATTTCCGTGTCGCCCTTATTCCCTTTTTTGCGG
CATTTTGCCTTCCTGTTTTTGCTCACCCAGAAACGCTGGTGAAAGTAAAAGATGCTGAAGATCAGTTGGG
TGCACGAGTGGGTTACATCGAACTGGATCTCAACAGCGGTAAGATCCTTGAGAGTTTTCGCCCCGAAGAA
CGTTTTCCAATGATGAGCACTTTTAAAGTTCTGCTATGTGGCGCGGTATTATCCCGTGTTGACGCCGGGC
AAGAGCAACTCGGTCGCCGCATACACTATTCTCAGAATGACTTGGTTGAGTACTCACCAGTCACAGAAAA
GCATCTTACGGATGGCATGACAGTAAGAGAATTATGCAGTGCTGCCATAACCATGAGTGATAACACTGCG
GCCAACTTACTTCTGACAACGATCGGAGGACCGAAGGAGCTAACCGCTTTTTTGCACAACATGGGGGATC
ATGTAACTCGCCTTGATCGTTGGGAACCGGAGCTGAATGAAGCCATACCAAACGACGAGCGTGACACCAC
GATGCCTGTAGCAATGGCAACAACGTTGCGCAAACTATTAACTGGCGAACTACTTACTCTAGCTTCCCGG
CAACAATTAATAGACTGGATGGAGGCGGATAAAGTTGCAGGACCACTTCTGCGCTCGGCCCTTCCGGCTG
GCTGGTTTATTGCTGATAAATCTGGAGCCGGTGAGCGTGGGTCTCGCGGTATCATTGCAGCACTGGGGCC
AGATGGTAAGCCCTCCCGTATCGTAGTTATCTACACGACGGGGAGTCAGGCAACTATGGATGAACGAAAT
AGACAGATCGCTGAGATAGGTGCCTCACTGATTAAGCATTGGTAACTGTCAGACCAAGTTTACTCATATA
TACTTTAGATTGATTTAAAACTTCATTTTTAATTTAAAAGGATCTAGGTGAAGATCCTTTTTGATAATCT
CATGACCAAAATCCCTTAACGTGAGTTTTCGTTCCACTGAGCGTCAGACCCCGTAGAAAAGATCAAAGGA
TCTTCTTGAGATCCTTTTTTTCTGCGCGTAATCTGCTGCTTGCAAACAAAAAAACCACCGCTACCAGCGG
TGGTTTGTTTGCCGGATCAAGAGCTACCAACTCTTTTTCCGAAGGTAACTGGCTTCAGCAGAGCGCAGAT
ACCAAATACTGTTCTTCTAGTGTAGCCGTAGTTAGGCCACCACTTCAAGAACTCTGTAGCACCGCCTACA
TACCTCGCTCTGCTAATCCTGTTACCAGTGGCTGCTGCCAGTGGCGATAAGTCGTGTCTTACCGGGTTGG
ACTCAAGACGATAGTTACCGGATAAGGCGCAGCGGTCGGGCTGAACGGGGGGTTCGTGCACACAGCCCAG
CTTGGAGCGAACGACCTACACCGAACTGAGATACCTACAGCGTGAGCTATGAGAAAGCGCCACGCTTCCC
GAAGGGAGAAAGGCGGACAGGTATCCGGTAAGCGGCAGGGTCGGAACAGGAGAGCGCACGAGGGAGCTTC
CAGGGGGAAACGCCTGGTATCTTTATAGTCCTGTCGGGTTTCGCCACCTCTGACTTGAGCGTCGATTTTT
GTGATGCTCGTCAGGGGGGCGGAGCCTATGGAAAAACGCCAGCAACGCGGCCTTTTTACGGTTCCTGGCC
TTTTGCTGGCCTTTTGCTCACATGTTCTTTCCTGCGTTATCCCCTGATTCTGTGGATAACCGTATTACCG
CCTTTGAGTGAGCTGATACCGCTCGCCGCAGCCGAACGACCGAGCGCAGCGAGTCAGTGAGCGAGGAAGC
GGAAG
Features (pLannotate 1.2.2; 17 found; start..end, strand, type, name):
      2..55      +  CDS            lacI (fragment): lac repressor; lacI; The lac repressor binds to the lac operator to inhibit transcription in E. coli. This inhibition can be relieved by adding lactose or isopropyl-β-D-thiogalactopyranoside (IPTG).
    388..443     -  polyA_signal   β-globin poly(A) signal: rabbit β-globin polyadenylation signal (Gil and Proudfoot, 1987)
    518..640     -  CDS            HBB: HBB_COLGU - Experimental evidence at transcript level: Swiss-Prot protein existence level 2. Involved in oxygen transport from the lung to the various peripheral tissues. From Colobus guereza (Mantled guereza) (Eastern black-and-white colobus monkey).
    644..1216    -  intron         β-globin intron: intron from rabbit β-globin gene
   1312..1343    -  misc_feature   MCS (fragment): pUC18/19 multiple cloning site
   1437..1475    -  promoter       minimal CMV promoter: human cytomegalovirus (CMV) immediate early promoter
   1493..1708    -  protein_bind   tetracycline response element (fragment): contains seven copies of the tetracycline operator tetO tetracycline repressor TetR
   1708..1753    +  promoter       TRE3GV promoter (fragment): 3rd-generation Tet-responsive promoter that can be activated by binding of Tet-On® 3G, optimized for retroviral and lentiviral vectors
   1829..1856    +  misc_feature   MCS (fragment): pBluescript multiple cloning site
   1861..2580    +  CDS            EGFP: the original enhanced GFP (Yang et al., 1996) mammalian codon-optimized
   2591..2613    +  misc_feature   MCS (fragment): pBluescript multiple cloning site
   2627..2761    -  polyA_signal   SV40 poly(A) signal: SV40 polyadenylation signal
   2784..2867    -  CDS            large T antigen (fragment): large T antigen from SV40 (simian virus 40)
   2861..3091    -  CDS            str (fragment): STR_KLEPN - Protein inferred from homology: Swiss-Prot protein existence level 3. The aminoglycoside phosphotransferases achieve inactivation of their antibiotic substrates by phosphorylation. From Klebsiella pneumoniae.
   3210..3314    +  promoter       AmpR promoter: bla
   3315..4175    +  CDS            AmpR: β-lactamase; bla; confers resistance to ampicillin, carbenicillin, and related antibiotics
   4346..4934    +  rep_origin     ori: high-copy-number ColE1/pMB1/pBR322/pUC origin of replication
