[The description below was written by a language model from this plasmid's Addgene catalogue record and pLannotate feature annotations shown in this document.]
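Description:
Salsa-BC195-P3A3 is a 5.1 kb mammalian expression plasmid built on the pCER206 backbone and serves as one member of a set of barcoded reporter plasmids for PRESTO-Salsa, a highly multiplexed screening approach for GPCR bioactivity. It is propagated in E. coli as a high-copy plasmid through a ColE1/pUC-type origin and is selected with ampicillin via the β-lactamase gene and its native promoter. No mammalian selection marker is annotated. The short matches to lacI, an aminoglycoside phosphotransferase and SV40 large T antigen appear to be backbone remnants rather than functional genes.

The payload is a synthetic insert of about 730 bp, recorded as EGFP/BC195 and cloned between BsrGI and HindIII sites. It places the mammalian codon-optimized EGFP coding sequence together with a specific nucleotide barcode (BC195) under a tetracycline response element promoter. The barcode itself is not annotated in the feature table. The cloning sites and insert name suggest it sits at the 3′ end of the EGFP transcript, ahead of the SV40 polyadenylation signal.

The annotation points to a bidirectional layout. Tet operator repeats are flanked on one side by a TRE3G-type minimal promoter fragment driving EGFP. On the other side, a minimal CMV promoter faces a polylinker fragment, a rabbit β-globin intron and a β-globin poly(A) signal, and no coding sequence other than a short β-globin exon match is annotated in that arm.

Because TRE promoters are silent until bound by a tetracycline-controlled transactivator, transcription of the EGFP/barcode message reports on transactivator availability in the cell. The distinct barcode should allow the output of this plasmid to be told apart from other barcoded reporters in a pooled readout. The record does not detail which receptor is paired with BC195 or how the barcode is read out.
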