Addgene plasmid #203036: Salsa-BC195-P3A3
Purpose: Expression of barcoded reporter plasmid for PRESTO-Salsa; EGFP/BC195
Depositing lab: Noah Palm. Depositing organization: Yale University. Publication: Highly multiplexed bioactivity screening reveals human and microbiota metabolome-GPCRome interactions. Chen H, Rosen CE, Gonzalez-Hernandez JA, Song D, Potempa J, Ring AM, Palm NW. Cell. 2023 Jul 6;186(14):3095-3110.e19. doi: 10.1016/j.cell.2023.05.024. Epub 2023 Jun 14. PubMed 37321219.
Backbone
  Vector backbone: pCER206
  Vector type: Mammalian Expression
Growth in bacteria
  Bacterial resistance: Ampicillin, 100 μg/mL
  Growth temperature: 37°C
  Growth strain: DH5alpha
  Copy number: High Copy
Gene/Insert
  Gene/Insert name: EGFP/BC195
  Species: Synthetic
  Insert size (bp): 730
  Promoter: Tet Response Element (TRE)
  Cloning method: Restriction Enzyme; 5′ cloning site BsrGI (not destroyed); 3′ cloning site HindIII (not destroyed)
  Sequencing primers: 5′ Custom primer (GAAGCGCGATCACATGG)
Terms and licenses: Academic/Nonprofit Terms; Industry Terms: Not Available to Industry
How to cite: Salsa-BC195-P3A3 was a gift from Noah Palm (Addgene plasmid # 203036 ; http://n2t.net/addgene:203036 ; RRID:Addgene_203036)
