>Addgene plasmid #203036 | Salsa-BC195-P3A3 | depositor partial sequence | sequence record 393909 | BC195
CGCATGGGCC
